>Addgene plasmid #17095 | pCS2P+ | addgene full sequence | sequence record 139140 | Addgene NGS result
AGCGCCCAATACGCAAACCGCCTCTCCCCGCGCGTTGGCCGATTCATTAATGCAGCTGGCACGACAGGTT
TCCCGACTGGAAAGCGGGCAGTGAGCGCAACGCAATTAATGTGAGTTAGCTCACTCATTAGGCACCCCAG
GCTTTACACTTTATGCTCCCGGCTCGTATGTTGTGTGGAATTGTGAGCGGATAACAATTTCACACAGGAA
ACAGCTATGACCATGATTACGCCAAGCGCGCAATTAACCCTCACTAAAGGGAACAAAAGCTGGGTACCGG
GCCCAATGCATTGGCGCCGCGGCCGCGAATTAAAAAACCTCCCACACCTCCCCCTGAACCTGAAACATAA
AATGAATGCAATTGTTGTTGTTAACTTGTTTATTGCAGCTTATAATGGTTACAAATAAAGCAATAGCATC
ACAAATTTCACAAATAAAGCATTTTTTTCACTGCATTCTAGTTGTGGTTTGTCCAAACTCATCAATGTAT
CTTATCATGTCTGGATCTACGTAATACGACTCACTATAGGGCTGCAGAATCTAGAGGCTCGAGAGGCCTT
GAATTCGAATCGATGGGATCCTGCAAAAAGAACAAGTAGCTTGTATTCTATAGTGTCACCTAAATCAAGC
TTGCTCCGACGTCCCCAGGCAGAATGGCGGTTCCCTAAACGAGCATTGCTTATATAGACCTCCCATTAGG
CACGCCTACCGCCCATTTACGTCAATGGAACGCCCATTTGCGTCATTGCCCCTCCCCATTGACGTCAATG
GGGATGTACTTGGCAGCCATCGCGGGCCATTTACCGCCATTGACGTCAATGGGAGTACTGCCAATGTACC
CTGGCGTACTTCCAATAGTAATGTACTTGCCAAGTTACTATTAATAGATATTGATGTACTGCCAAGTGGG
CCATTTACCGTCATTGACGTCAATAGGGGGCGTGAGAACGGATATGAATGGGCAATGAGCCATCCCATTG
ACGTCAATGGTGGGTGGTCCTATTGACGTCAATGGGCATTGAGCCAGGCGGGCCATTTACCGTAATTGAC
GTCAATGGGGGAGGCGCCATATACGTCAATAGGACCGCCCATATGACGTCAATAGGAAAGACCATATATA
GAGACCATTGACGTCAATGGGGGAGTGGCTATGGGCGGTATTAGGAAGCCCCATATATGGTATATGGGAC
CGCCCATTGGGAGGGGCTATCTACGTCAATAGGAAAACCCATATATGGAATACTATATGGCATAGGGCCA
ATACATAGTATTGAACCTGGCCAATAGCCATATTGGCATAGGGCCATATTGGATATTGCCTATATATTGA
TCCTGGCATATAGCCAATATGGCCGCCATTATTGGCACCATGCCAATTCAATATGGCGGACTTGGCACAG
GGCCAAGACCCCTCCTCAAACTTGGCACCGTGCCAAGTAGACCCCTCCCCAGTTGGCACAGTGCCAGGTC
CGCCATATTGAATTGGCATGGTGCCAAGTCCGCCATATTGAATTGGCTGGGGTCCAGATCCACCATATTG
AATTGGCACGAGTCCATATACGCCATATTGAATTGGCACAGGTCCAGATCCACCATATTGAATTGGCATG
AGTCCATATACGCCATATTGAATTGGCGGTCGACTGGCGTAATAGCGAAGAGGCCCGCACCGATCGCCCT
TCCCAACAGTTGCGCAGCCTGAATGGCGAATGGG
[124 nt withheld, positions 1715-1838]
C
[91 nt withheld, positions 1840-1930]
A
[49 nt withheld, positions 1932-1980]
CCTTTGACGTTGGAGTCCACGTTCTTT
[37 nt withheld, positions 2008-2044]
ACCCTATCTCGGTCTATTCTTTTGATTTATAAGGGATTTTGCCGATTTCGGCCTATTGGTTAAAAAATGA
GCTGATTTAACAAAAATTTAACGCGAATTTTAACAAAATATTAACGCTTACAATTTAGGTGGCACTTTTC
GGGGAAATGTGCGCGGAACCCCTATTTGTTTATTTTTCTAAATACATTCAAATATGTATCCGCTCATGAG
ACAATAACCCTGATAAATGCTTCAATAATATTGAAAAAGGAAGAGTATGAGTATTCAACATTTCCGTGTC
GCCCTTATTCCCTTTTTTGCGGCATTTTGCCTTCCTGTTTTTGCTCACCCAGAAACGCTGGTGAAAGTAA
AAGATGCTGAAGATCAGTTGGGTGCACGAGTGGGTTACATCGAACTGGATCTCAACAGCGGTAAGATCCT
TGAGAGTTTTCGCCCCGAAGAACGTTTTCCAATGATGAGCACTTTTAAAGTTCTGCTATGTGGCGCGGTA
TTATCCCGTATTGACGCCGGGCAAGAGCAACTCGGTCGCCGCATACACTATTCTCAGAATGACTTGGTTG
AGTACTCACCAGTCACAGAAAAGCATCTTACGGATGGCATGACAGTAAGAGAATTATGCAGTGCTGCCAT
AACCATGAGTGATAACACTGCGGCCAACTTACTTCTGACAACGATCGGAGGACCGAAGGAGCTAACCGCT
TTTTTGCACAACATGGGGGATCATGTAACTCGCCTTGATCGTTGGGAACCGGAGCTGAATGAAGCCATAC
CAAACGACGAGCGTGACACCACGATGCCTGTAGCAATGGCAACAACGTTGCGCAAACTATTAACTGGCGA
ACTACTTACTCTAGCTTCCCGGCAACAATTAATAGACTGGATGGAGGCGGATAAAGTTGCAGGACCACTT
CTGCGCTCGGCCCTTCCGGCTGGCTGGTTTATTGCTGATAAATCTGGAGCCGGTGAGCGTGGGTCTCGCG
GTATCATTGCAGCACTGGGGCCAGATGGTAAGCCCTCCCGTATCGTAGTTATCTACACGACGGGGAGTCA
GGCAACTATGGATGAACGAAATAGACAGATCGCTGAGATAGGTGCCTCACTGATTAAGCATTGGTAACTG
TCAGACCAAGTTTACTCATATATACTTTAGATTGATTTAAAACTTCATTTTTAATTTAAAAGGATCTAGG
TGAAGATCCTTTTTGATAATCTCATGACCAAAATCCCTTAACGTGAGTTTTCGTTCCACTGAGCGTCAGA
CCCCGTAGAAAAGATCAAAGGATCTTCTTGAGATCCTTTTTTTCTGCGCGTAATCTGCTGCTTGCAAACA
AAAAAACCACCGCTACCAGCGGTGGTTTGTTTGCCGGATCAAGAGCTACCAACTCTTTTTCCGAAGGTAA
CTGGCTTCAGCAGAGCGCAGATACCAAATACTGTTCTTCTAGTGTAGCCGTAGTTAGGCCACCACTTCAA
GAACTCTGTAGCACCGCCTACATACCTCGCTCTGCTAATCCTGTTACCAGTGGCTGCTGCCAGTGGCGAT
AAGTCGTGTCTTACCGGGTTGGACTCAAGACGATAGTTACCGGATAAGGCGCAGCGGTCGGGCTGAACGG
GGGGTTCGTGCACACAGCCCAGCTTGGAGCGAACGACCTACACCGAACTGAGATACCTACAGCGTGAGCT
ATGAGAAAGCGCCACGCTTCCCGAAGGGAGAAAGGCGGACAGGTATCCGGTAAGCGGCAGGGTCGGAACA
GGAGAGCGCACGAGGGAGCTTCCAGGGGGAAACGCCTGGTATCTTTATAGTCCTGTCGGGTTTCGCCACC
TCTGACTTGAGCGTCGATTTTTGTGATGCTCGTCAGGGGGGCGGAGCCTATGGAAAAACGCCAGCAACGC
GGCCTTTTTACGGTTCCTGGCCTTTTGCTGGCCTTTTGCTCACATGTTCTTTCCTGCGTTATCCCCTGAT
TCTGTGGATAACCGTATTACCGCCTTTGAGTGAGCTGATACCGCTCGCCGCAGCCGAACGACCGAGCGCA
GCGAGTCAGTGAGCGAGGAAGCGGAAG
Features (pLannotate 1.2.2; 14 found; start..end, strand, type, name):
      2..94      +  CDS            lacI (fragment): lac repressor; lacI; The lac repressor binds to the lac operator to inhibit transcription in E. coli. This inhibition can be relieved by adding lactose or isopropyl-β-D-thiogalactopyranoside (IPTG).
    107..128     +  protein_bind   CAP binding site: CAP binding activates transcription in the presence of cAMP. E. coli catabolite activator protein
    143..173     +  promoter       lac promoter: promoter for the E. coli lac operon
    181..197     +  protein_bind   lac operator: The lac repressor binds to the lac operator to inhibit transcription in E. coli. This inhibition can be relieved by adding lactose or isopropyl-β-D-thiogalactopyranoside (IPTG). lac repressor encoded by lacI
    242..260     +  promoter       T3 promoter: promoter for bacteriophage T3 RNA polymerase
    373..507     +  polyA_signal   SV40 poly(A) signal: SV40 polyadenylation signal
    512..530     +  promoter       T7 promoter: promoter for bacteriophage T7 RNA polymerase
    607..625     -  promoter       SP6 promoter: promoter for bacteriophage SP6 RNA polymerase
    660..1637    -  promoter       CMV IE94 promoter: enhancer/promoter region of simian cytomegalovirus major immediate early transcription unit IE94
   1644..1710    +  CDS            lacZα (fragment): LacZα fragment of β-galactosidase; lacZ fragment
   1715..2143    +  rep_origin     f1 ori (sequence partly withheld): f1 bacteriophage origin of replication; arrow indicates direction of (+) strand synthesis
   2196..2300    +  promoter       AmpR promoter: bla
   2301..3161    +  CDS            AmpR: β-lactamase; bla; confers resistance to ampicillin, carbenicillin, and related antibiotics
   3332..3920    +  rep_origin     ori: high-copy-number ColE1/pMB1/pBR322/pUC origin of replication
