[The description below was written by a language model from this plasmid's Addgene catalogue record and pLannotate feature annotations shown in this document.]
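Description:
pCS2P+ is an empty expression backbone of about 4.1 kb, derived by minor modification of the multipurpose vector pCS2+. It is listed for use in Xenopus, zebrafish, avian and mammalian systems. It carries no insert; coding sequences are introduced by restriction cloning. In bacteria it is maintained through a high-copy ColE1/pUC-type origin and selected with ampicillin via the β-lactamase gene. An f1 origin is also present, which permits single-stranded DNA production. Remnants of the parental cloning vector (lacI and lacZα fragments, the lac promoter/operator and CAP site) remain flanking the expression cassette.

The expression unit is driven by the simian cytomegalovirus IE94 enhancer/promoter, which gives strong expression after DNA transfection or injection into embryos. An SP6 promoter lies immediately downstream in the same orientation, followed by the short cloning region and an SV40 polyadenylation signal. This arrangement lets the same clone serve two purposes: direct expression from the CMV promoter in cells or embryos, and in vitro synthesis of sense mRNA with SP6 polymerase, with the SV40 signal included in the transcript. A T7 promoter on the far side of the cloning region points back toward the insert, allowing antisense transcription, for example to make hybridisation probes. A T3 promoter sits beyond the poly(A) signal.

According to the depositor, pCS2P+ differs from pCS2+ in two ways: two nucleotides preceding the T7 promoter were deleted, and a short sequence was added just after the XbaI site, creating a new PstI site. These changes were made to improve the efficiency of transcription from the T7 promoter.
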