Addgene plasmid #17095: pCS2P+
Purpose: (Empty Backbone)
Depositing lab: Marc Kirschner. Depositing organization: Harvard Medical School.
Backbone
  Vector backbone: pCS2+ (modified)
  Backbone size (bp): 4103
  Vector type: xenopus/mammalian/avian/zebrafish
Growth in bacteria
  Bacterial resistance: Ampicillin, 100 μg/mL
  Growth temperature: 37°C
  Growth strain: DH5alpha
  Copy number: Unknown
Gene/Insert
  Gene/Insert name: None
  Cloning method: Restriction Enzyme
  Sequencing primers: 5′ SP6; 3′ T7
Terms and licenses: Academic/Nonprofit Terms; Industry Terms: Not Available to Industry
Depositor comments: pCS2+ has been modified by the deletion of the AC preceeding the T7 promoter addition of the sequence TTCTGCAGCCC immediately following the XbaI site. The PstI site added to CS2+ is encompassed in the sequence (CTGCAG). Modifications were made by Robert Davis of Marc Kirshner's lab to improve the efficiency of the transcription from the T7 promoter.
How to cite: pCS2P+ was a gift from Marc Kirschner (Addgene plasmid # 17095 ; http://n2t.net/addgene:17095 ; RRID:Addgene_17095)
