>Addgene plasmid #17095 | pCS2P+ | addgene partial sequence | sequence record 23847 | SP6 5'-ATTTAGGTGACACTATAG-3'
NTNNTCTTTTGCAGGACCCATCGAATTCGAATTCAAGGCCTCTCGAGCCTCTAGATTCTGCAGCCCTATA
GTGAGTCGTATTACGTAGATCCAGACATGATAAGATACATTGATGAGTTTGGACAAACCACAACTAGAAT
GCAGTGAAAAAAATGCTTTATTTGTGAAATTTGTGATGCTATTGCTTTATTTGTAACCATTATAAGCTGC
AATAAACAAGTTAACAACAACAATTGCATTCATTTTATGTTTCAGGTTCAGGGGGAGGTGTGGGAGGTTT
TTTAATTCGCGGCCGCGGCGCCAATGCATTGGGCCCGGTACCCAGCTTTTGTTCCCTTTAGTGAGGGTTA
ATTGCGCGCTTGGCGTAATCATGGTCATAGCTGTTTCCTGTGTGAAATTGTTATCCGCTCACAATTCCAC
ACAACATACGAGCCGGGAGCATAAAGTGTAAAGCCTGGGGTGCCTAATGAGTGAGCTAACTCACATTAAT
TGCGTTGCGCTCACTGCCCGCTTTCCAGTCGGGAAACCTGTCGTGCCAGCTGCATTAATGAATCGGCCAA
CGCGCGGGGAGAGGCGGTTTGCGTATTGGGCGCTCTTCCGCTTCCTCGCTCACTGACTCGCTGCGCTCGG
TCGTTCGGCTGCGGCGAGCGGTATCAGCTCACTCAAAGGCGGTAATACGGTTATCCACAGAATCAGGGGA
TAACGCAGGAAAGAACATGTGAGCAAAAGGCCAGCAAANGGCCAGNAACCGTAAAAGGCCGCGTGGCTGG
CGTTTTTCCATAGGCNCCNCCCCAGG
